Addgene plasmid #193651: pCMV-enCas12a-A3A-N57G
Purpose: Expression of base editor enCas12a-A3A-N57G in mammalian cells for base editing, along with non-fused EGFP fluorescence
Depositing lab: Liangxue Lai. Depositing organization: Guangzhou Institute of Biomedicine and Health (GIBH), Chinese Academy of Sciences. Publication: Multiplexed base editing through Cas12a variant-mediated cytosine and adenine base editors. Chen F, Lian M, Ma B, Gou S, Luo X, Yang K, Shi H, Xie J, Ge W, Ouyang Z, Lai C, Li N, Zhang Q, Jin Q, Liang Y, Chen T, Wang J, Zhao X, Li L, Yu M, Ye Y, Wang K, Wu H, Lai L. Commun Biol. 2022 Nov 2;5(1):1163. doi: 10.1038/s42003-022-04152-8. PubMed 36323848.
Backbone
  Vector backbone: pCMV
  Vector type: Mammalian Expression
Growth in bacteria
  Bacterial resistance: Ampicillin, 100 μg/mL
  Growth temperature: 37°C
  Growth strain: DH5alpha
  Copy number: High Copy
Gene/Insert
  Gene/Insert name: dLb-enCas12a-hA3A-N57G, EGFP
  Species: Synthetic
  Mutation: dLbCas12a-D156R/G532R/K538R, hAPOBEC3A-N57G
  Promoter: CMV
  Cloning method: Unknown
  Sequencing primers: 5′ CMV
Terms and licenses: Academic/Nonprofit Terms; Industry Terms: Not Available to Industry
How to cite: pCMV-enCas12a-A3A-N57G was a gift from Liangxue Lai (Addgene plasmid # 193651 ; http://n2t.net/addgene:193651 ; RRID:Addgene_193651)
