[The description below was written by a language model from this plasmid's Addgene catalogue record and pLannotate feature annotations shown in this document.]
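Description:
pCMV-enCas12a-A3A-N57G is a 9.8 kb mammalian expression plasmid on a pCMV backbone that produces a Cas12a-based cytosine base editor together with a separate EGFP marker. It is propagated in E. coli as a high-copy plasmid through a ColE1/pUC-type origin and selected with ampicillin via the β-lactamase gene. Short remnants of lac regulatory elements, a pBluescript polylinker, an SV40 promoter fragment and a bom fragment are backbone leftovers with no evident role. No mammalian selection marker is annotated.

The single transcription unit is driven by the CMV enhancer and immediate-early promoter, with a T7 promoter just downstream, and ends at a bovine growth hormone polyadenylation signal. The open reading frame begins with human APOBEC3A, which the record says carries the N57G substitution. It is followed by a short stretch that the annotation tool matched to an ABE(7.10) fragment, most likely a shared linker rather than any adenine deaminase sequence. The long unannotated interval that follows, roughly 4.7 kb, is where the catalogue entry's catalytically dead LbCas12a with the D156R/G532R/K538R "enCas12a" mutations would be expected to sit, although the feature table does not label it. Downstream lies a uracil glycosylase inhibitor (UGI) from phage PBS2, which blocks uracil excision and so favours retention of the C-to-U edit. An E2A ribosomal-skipping peptide then separates EGFP from the editor, so fluorescence reports expression without being fused to the editor.

The plasmid is intended for transient expression in mammalian cells for C-to-T base editing. No crRNA expression cassette is annotated, so the guide presumably has to be supplied separately. The associated publication concerns multiplexed base editing with Cas12a variants.
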