Features (pLannotate 1.2.2; 19 found; start..end, strand, type, name):
    145..348     +  promoter       CMV promoter: human cytomegalovirus (CMV) immediate early promoter
    390..408     +  promoter       T7 promoter: promoter for bacteriophage T7 RNA polymerase
    422..1018    +  CDS            APOBEC3A: human cytidine deaminase (C to U editing enzyme) that efficiently edits methylated cytosines (Wang et al., 2018); human APOBEC3A; also known as hA3A; A3A
   1019..1066    +  CDS            ABE(7.10) (fragment): adenine base editor comprising wild-type E. coli TadA fused to the evolved TadA*(7.10) mutant (Gaudelli et al., 2017)
   5783..6031    +  CDS            UGI: UNGI_BPPB2 - Experimental evidence at protein level: Swiss-Prot protein existence level 1. This protein binds specifically and reversibly to the host uracil-DNA glycosylase, preventing removal of uracil residues from PBS2 DNA by the host uracil-excision repair system. From Bacillus phage PBS2 (Bacteriophage PBS2).
   6074..6133    +  CDS            E2A: 2A peptide from equine rhinitis A virus polyprotein Eukaryotic ribosomes fail to insert a peptide bond between the Gly and Pro residues, yielding separate polypeptides.
   6134..6850    +  CDS            EGFP: the original enhanced GFP (Yang et al., 1996) mammalian codon-optimized
   6896..7120    +  polyA_signal   bGH poly(A) signal: bovine growth hormone polyadenylation signal
   7124..7145    +  promoter       SV40 promoter (fragment): SV40 enhancer and early promoter
   7150..7166    +  misc_feature   MCS (fragment): pBluescript multiple cloning site
   7215..7231    -  protein_bind   lac operator: The lac repressor binds to the lac operator to inhibit transcription in E. coli. This inhibition can be relieved by adding lactose or isopropyl-β-D-thiogalactopyranoside (IPTG). lac repressor encoded by lacI
   7239..7269    -  promoter       lac promoter: promoter for the E. coli lac operon
   7284..7305    -  protein_bind   CAP binding site: CAP binding activates transcription in the presence of cAMP. E. coli catabolite activator protein
   7318..7410    -  CDS            lacI (fragment): lac repressor; lacI; The lac repressor binds to the lac operator to inhibit transcription in E. coli. This inhibition can be relieved by adding lactose or isopropyl-β-D-thiogalactopyranoside (IPTG).
   7593..8181    -  rep_origin     ori: high-copy-number ColE1/pMB1/pBR322/pUC origin of replication
   8352..9212    -  CDS            AmpR: β-lactamase; bla; confers resistance to ampicillin, carbenicillin, and related antibiotics
   9213..9317    -  promoter       AmpR promoter: bla
   9388..9432    -  misc_feature   bom (fragment): basis of mobility region from pBR322
   9587..144     +  enhancer       CMV enhancer (across the origin): human cytomegalovirus immediate early enhancer
>Addgene plasmid #193651 | pCMV-enCas12a-A3A-N57G | addgene full sequence | sequence record 422137 | Addgene NGS Result
CATCAAGTGTATCATATGCCAAGTACGCCCCCTATTGACGTCAATGACGGTAAATGGCCCGCCTGGCATT
ATGCCCAGTACATGACCTTATGGGACTTTCCTACTTGGCAGTACATCTACGTATTAGTCATCGCTATTAC
CATGGTGATGCGGTTTTGGCAGTACATCAATGGGCGTGGATAGCGGTTTGACTCACGGGGATTTCCAAGT
CTCCACCCCATTGACGTCAATGGGAGTTTGTTTTGGCACCAAAATCAACGGGACTTTCCAAAATGTCGTA
ACAACTCCGCCCCATTGACGCAAATGGGCGGTAGGCGTGTACGGTGGGAGGTCTATATAAGCAGAGCTGG
TTTAGTGAACCGTCAGATCCGCTAGAGATCCGCGGCCGCTAATACGACTCACTATAGGGAGAGCCGCCAC
CATGGAAGCCAGCCCAGCATCCGGGCCCAGACACTTGATGGATCCACACATATTCACTTCCAACTTTAAC
AATGGCATTGGAAGGCATAAGACCTACCTGTGCTACGAAGTGGAGCGCCTGGACAATGGCACCTCGGTCA
AGATGGACCAGCACAGGGGCTTTCTACACGGCCAGGCTAAGAATCTTCTCTGTGGCTTTTACGGCCGCCA
TGCGGAGCTGCGCTTCTTGGACCTGGTTCCTTCTTTGCAGTTGGACCCGGCCCAGATCTACAGGGTCACT
TGGTTCATCTCCTGGAGCCCCTGCTTCTCCTGGGGCTGTGCCGGGGAAGTGCGTGCGTTCCTTCAGGAGA
ACACACACGTGAGACTGCGTATCTTCGCTGCCCGCATCTATGATTACGACCCCCTATATAAGGAGGCACT
GCAAATGCTGCGGGATGCTGGGGCCCAAGTCTCCATCATGACCTACGATGAATTTAAGCACTGCTGGGAC
ACCTTTGTGGACCACCAGGGATGTCCCTTCCAGCCCTGGGATGGACTAGATGAGCACAGCCAAGCCCTGA
GTGGGAGGCTGCGGGCCATTCTCCAGAATCAGGGAAACAGCGGCAGCGAGACTCCCGGGACCTCAGAGTC
CGCCACACCCGAAAGTATGTCAAAGCTGGAGAAATTCACCAACTGTTATAGCCTGTCTAAGACCCTGCGC
TTCAAGGCAATCCCAGTGGGCAAGACACAAGAGAACATTGACAACAAACGGCTCCTGGTGGAGGATGAGA
AGAGGGCTGAAGATTACAAGGGCGTTAAGAAGCTGCTGGATAGGTACTATCTGTCATTCATCAACGATGT
CCTCCACAGTATCAAGCTGAAGAATCTGAACAATTACATTTCTCTGTTCCGGAAGAAAACCAGAACCGAG
AAGGAGAATAAGGAGCTGGAGAACCTGGAGATCAATCTGCGGAAGGAGATCGCCAAGGCCTTCAAGGGCA
ACGAGGGCTACAAGTCCCTGTTTAAGAAGGATATCATCGAGACAATCCTGCCAGAGTTCCTGGACGATAA
GGACGAGATCGCCCTGGTGAACAGCTTCAATGGCTTTACCACAGCCTTCACCGGCTTCTTTAGGAACAGA
GAGAATATGTTTTCCGAGGAGGCCAAGAGCACATCCATCGCCTTCAGGTGTATCAACGAGAATCTGACCC
GCTACATCTCTAATATGGACATCTTCGAGAAGGTGGACGCCATCTTTGATAAGCACGAGGTGCAGGAGAT
CAAGGAGAAGATCCTGAACAGCGACTATGATGTGGAGGATTTCTTTGAGGGCGAGTTCTTTAACTTTGTG
CTGACACAGGAGGGCATCGACGTGTATAACGCCATCATCGGCGGCTTCGTGACCGAGAGCGGCGAGAAGA
TCAAGGGCCTGAACGAGTACATCAACCTGTATAATCAGAAAACCAAGCAGAAGCTGCCTAAGTTTAAGCC
ACTGTATAAGCAGGTGCTGAGCGATCGGGAGTCTCTGAGCTTCTACGGCGAGGGCTATACATCCGATGAG
GAGGTGCTGGAGGTGTTTAGAAACACCCTGAACAAGAACAGCGAGATCTTCAGCTCCATCAAGAAGCTGG
AGAAGCTGTTCAAGAATTTTGACGAGTACTCTAGCGCCGGCATCTTTGTGAAGAACGGCCCCGCCATCAG
CACAATCTCCAAGGATATCTTCGGCGAGTGGAACGTGATCCGGGACAAGTGGAATGCCGAGTATGACGAT
ATCCACCTGAAGAAGAAGGCCGTGGTGACCGAGAAGTACGAGGACGATCGGAGAAAGTCCTTCAAGAAGA
TCGGCTCCTTTTCTCTGGAGCAGCTGCAGGAGTACGCCGACGCCGATCTGTCTGTGGTGGAGAAGCTGAA
GGAGATCATCATCCAGAAGGTGGATGAGATCTACAAGGTGTATGGCTCCTCTGAGAAGCTGTTCGACGCC
GATTTTGTGCTGGAGAAGAGCCTGAAGAAGAACGACGCCGTGGTGGCCATCATGAAGGACCTGCTGGATT
CTGTGAAGAGCTTCGAGAATTACATCAAGGCCTTCTTTGGCGAGGGCAAGGAGACAAACAGGGACGAGTC
CTTCTATGGCGATTTTGTGCTGGCCTACGACATCCTGCTGAAGGTGGACCACATCTACGATGCCATCCGC
AATTATGTGACCCAGAAGCCCTACTCTAAGGATAAGTTCAAGCTGTATTTTCAGAACCCTCAGTTCATGA
GGGGCTGGGACAAGGATAGGGAGACAGACTATCGGGCCACCATCCTGAGATACGGCTCCAAGTACTATCT
GGCCATCATGGATAAGAAGTACGCCAAGTGCCTGCAGAAGATCGACAAGGACGATGTGAACGGCAATTAC
GAGAAGATCAACTATAAGCTGCTGCCCGGCCCTAATAAGATGCTGCCAAAGGTGTTCTTTTCTAAGAAGT
GGATGGCCTACTATAACCCCAGCGAGGACATCCAGAAGATCTACAAGAATGGCACATTCAAGAAGGGCGA
TATGTTTAACCTGAATGACTGTCACAAGCTGATCGACTTCTTTAAGGATAGCATCTCCCGGTATCCAAAG
TGGTCCAATGCCTACGATTTCAACTTCAGCGAGACTGAGAAGTACAAAGACATCGCTGGCTTCTACCGGG
AGGTGGAAGAGCAAGGCTATAAGGTGTCATTCGAATCCGCTTCTAAGAAGGAAGTGGATAAGCTCGTGGA
AGAGGGTAAGCTGTACATGTTCCAGATATACAACAAAGACTTCAGCGATAAGAGCCACGGCACTCCAAAC
CTCCATACTATGTATTTCAAGCTGCTGTTTGACGAGAACAACCACGGACAGATTAGGCTGTCAGGAGGCG
CAGAACTCTTCATGCGCAGAGCTTCACTGAAGAAGGAGGAACTCGTTGTCCACCCAGCCAATAGCCCTAT
AGCCAATAAGAATCCAGACAATCCTAAGAAAACCACTACTCTGTCTTACGATGTGTATAAGGATAAGAGA
TTCTCTGAAGATCAGTACGAACTGCACATACCCATTGCCATTAACAAGTGCCCTAAGAACATCTTCAAGA
TTAACACAGAGGTTAGAGTGCTCCTGAAACACGACGATAACCCTTATGTTATAGGCATTGCTCGCGGAGA
GAGAAACCTGCTGTACATCGTCGTGGTGGACGGCAAAGGCAACATCGTGGAACAGTACAGTCTCAATGAA
ATCATTAACAATTTCAACGGAATCCGCATTAAGACCGACTACCATTCTCTCCTCGACAAGAAGGAGAAAG
AAAGGTTCGAAGCAAGACAGAATTGGACAAGTATAGAGAATATCAAAGAACTGAAGGCTGGGTACATCTC
TCAGGTTGTGCACAAGATATGTGAGCTGGTGGAGAAGTACGACGCTGTTATCGCCCTCGCGGACCTGAAT
AGCGGCTTCAAGAACTCCAGGGTGAAGGTGGAGAAGCAGGTGTATCAGAAGTTCGAGAAGATGCTGATCG
ACAAGCTCAACTATATGGTGGACAAGAAATCCAATCCTTGCGCTACTGGTGGAGCCCTGAAGGGCTATCA
AATCACCAATAAGTTCGAATCTTTCAAGTCTATGAGCACCCAGAATGGCTTCATCTTCTACATACCCGCA
TGGCTGACATCCAAGATTGATCCCTCTACCGGATTTGTTAATCTGCTCAAGACTAAGTACACCTCTATTG
CTGACTCAAAGAAGTTCATATCATCATTTGACCGCATCATGTACGTGCCAGAAGAGGACCTGTTCGAGTT
TGCCCTGGATTACAAGAATTTCTCTCGGACTGACGCCGACTACATCAAGAAGTGGAAGCTCTACTCTTAT
GGTAATCGGATTCGCATATTCCGCAATCCCAAGAAGAATAACGTGTTCGATTGGGAGGAAGTTTGCCTCA
CCAGCGCTTACAAGGAGCTGTTCAATAAGTATGGGATTAACTACCAGCAGGGCGACATAAGAGCCCTGCT
GTGCGAACAATCTGATAAGGCATTCTATTCCTCTTTCATGGCACTGATGTCACTGATGCTGCAAATGCGC
AATTCCATCACCGGAAGAACAGACGTGGCCTTTCTGATCTCTCCTGTCAAGAACTCAGATGGCATCTTCT
ACGATTCCCGCAACTATGAAGCACAGGAGAATGCTATCCTGCCTAAGAATGCCGATGCAAATGGAGCCTA
TAACATCGCCAGAAAGGTCCTCTGGGCCATAGGACAATTCAAGAAAGCTGAAGATGAGAAGCTGGACAAG
GTGAAGATCGCCATTTCAAACAAAGAGTGGCTCGAATATGCTCAGACCTCAGTGAAGCATGGATCACCCA
AGAAGAAACGGAAAGTGTCTGGTGGTTCTACTAATCTGTCAGATATTATTGAAAAGGAGACCGGTAAGCA
ACTGGTTATCCAGGAATCCATCCTCATGCTCCCAGAGGAGGTGGAAGAAGTCATTGGGAACAAGCCGGAA
AGCGATATACTCGTGCACACCGCCTACGACGAGAGCACCGACGAGAATGTCATGCTTCTGACTAGCGACG
CCCCTGAATACAAGCCTTGGGCTCTGGTCATACAGGATAGCAACGGTGAGAACAAGATTAAGATGCTCTC
TGGTGGTTCTCCCAAGAAGAAGAGGAAAGTCGGGCCCGAGGGCAGAGGAAGTCTGCTAACATGCGGTGAC
GTCGAGGAGAATCCTGGCCCAACTAATCTGTCAGATATTATTGAAAAGGAGACCGGTAAGCAACTGGTTA
TCCAGGAATCCATCCTCATGCTCCCAGAGGAGGTGGAAGAAGTCATTGGGAACAAGCCGGAAAGCGATAT
ACTCGTGCACACCGCCTACGACGAGAGCACCGACGAGAATGTCATGCTTCTGACTAGCGACGCCCCTGAA
TACAAGCCTTGGGCTCTGGTCATACAGGATAGCAACGGTGAGAACAAGATTAAGATGCTCCCCAAGAAGA
AGAGGAAAGTCGCTACTAACTTCAGCCTGCTGAAGCAGGCTGGAGACGTGGAGGAGAACCCTGGACCTAC
CAACCTGTCCGATATCATTGAGAAAGAGACCGGCAAACAGCTGGTGATCCAGGAGAGCATCCTGATGCTG
CCCGAAGAGGTGGAGGAAGTGATCGGCAACAAGCCCGAGTCCGACATCCTGGTGCACACAGCCTATGATG
AATCCACCGACGAGAACGTGATGCTGCTGACCTCCGATGCTCCCGAGTATAAACCCTGGGCACTGGTGAT
CCAGGACTCTAATGGAGAGAACAAGATCAAGATGCTGCCCAAGAAGAAGAGGAAAGTCGAAGGACGGGGC
TCCCTCCTGACCTGTGGCGATGTGGAAGAGAACCCCGGCCCCACAAACCTCAGTGACATTATCGAGAAGG
AAACAGGAAAACAGCTCGTCATTCAAGAATCTATTCTTATGTTGCCTGAGGAAGTCGAAGAGGTTATTGG
CAATAAACCTGAATCTGATATTCTTGTCCATACCGCTTACGATGAGTCCACAGATGAAAATGTTATGCTG
CTCACATCTGACGCACCAGAGTACAAACCATGGGCGCTCGTTATTCAAGATTCCAACGGCGAAAACAAAA
TCAAAATGCTTTCTGGTGGTTCTCCTAAAAAAAAAAGAAAGGTGGGCTCGGGCCAGTGTACTAATTATGC
TCTCTTGAAATTGGCTGGAGATGTTGAGAGCAACCCAGGTCCCGTGAGCAAGGGCGAGGAGCTGTTCACC
GGGGTGGTGCCCATCCTGGTCGAGCTGGACGGCGACGTAAACGGCCACAAGTTCAGCGTGTCCGGCGAGG
GCGAGGGCGATGCCACCTACGGCAAGCTGACCCTGAAGTTCATCTGCACCACCGGCAAGCTGCCCGTGCC
CTGGCCCACCCTCGTGACCACCCTGACCTACGGCGTGCAGTGCTTCAGCCGCTACCCCGACCACATGAAG
CAGCACGACTTCTTCAAGTCCGCCATGCCCGAAGGCTACGTCCAGGAGCGCACCATCTTCTTCAAGGACG
ACGGCAACTACAAGACCCGCGCCGAGGTGAAGTTCGAGGGCGACACCCTGGTGAACCGCATCGAGCTGAA
GGGCATCGACTTCAAGGAGGACGGCAACATCCTGGGGCACAAGCTGGAGTACAACTACAACAGCCACAAC
GTCTATATCATGGCCGACAAGCAGAAGAACGGCATCAAGGTGAACTTCAAGATCCGCCACAACATCGAGG
ACGGCAGCGTGCAGCTCGCCGACCACTACCAGCAGAACACCCCCATCGGCGACGGCCCCGTGCTGCTGCC
CGACAACCACTACCTGAGCACCCAGTCCGCCCTGAGCAAAGACCCCAACGAGAAGCGCGATCACATGGTC
CTGCTGGAGTTCGTGACCGCCGCCGGGATCACTCTCGGCATGGACGAGCTGTACAAGTAAATCATCACCA
TCACCATTGAGTTTAAACCCGCTGATCAGCCTCGACTGTGCCTTCTAGTTGCCAGCCATCTGTTGTTTGC
CCCTCCCCCGTGCCTTCCTTGACCCTGGAAGGTGCCACTCCCACTGTCCTTTCCTAATAAAATGAGGAAA
TTGCATCGCATTGTCTGAGTAGGTGTCATTCTATTCTGGGGGGTGGGGTGGGGCAGGACAGCAAGGGGGA
GGATTGGGAAGACAATAGCAGGCATGCTGGGGATGCGGTGGGCTCTATGGCTTCTGAGGCGGAAAGAACC
AGCTGGGGCTCGATACCGTCGACCTCTAGCTAGAGCTTGGCGTAATCATGGTCATAGCTGTTTCCTGTGT
GAAATTGTTATCCGCTCACAATTCCACACAACATACGAGCCGGAAGCATAAAGTGTAAAGCCTAGGGTGC
CTAATGAGTGAGCTAACTCACATTAATTGCGTTGCGCTCACTGCCCGCTTTCCAGTCGGGAAACCTGTCG
TGCCAGCTGCATTAATGAATCGGCCAACGCGCGGGAAGAGGCGGTTTGCGTATTGGGCGCTCTTCCGCTT
CCTCGCTCACTGACTCGCTGCGCTCGGTCGTTCGGCTGCGGCGAGCGGTATCAGCTCACTCAAAGGCGGT
AATACGGTTATCCACAGAATCAGGGGATAACGCAGGAAAGAACATGTGAGCAAAAGGCCAGCAAAAGGCC
AGGAACCGTAAAAAGGCCGCGTTGCTGGCGTTTTTCCATAGGCTCCGCCCCCCTGACGAGCATCACAAAA
ATCGACGCTCAAGTCAGAGGTGGCGAAACCCGACAGGACTATAAAGATACCAGGCGTTTCCCCCTGGAAG
CTCCCTCGTGCGCTCTCCTGTTCCGACCCTGCCGCTTACCGGATACCTGTCCGCCTTTCTCCCTTCGGGA
AGCGTGGCGCTTTCTCATAGCTCACGCTGTAGGTATCTCAGTTCGGTGTAGGTCGTTCGCTCCAAGCTGG
GCTGTGTGCACGAACCCCCCGTTCAGCCCGACCGCTGCGCCTTATCCGGTAACTATCGTCTTGAGTCCAA
CCCGGTAAGACACGACTTATCGCCACTGGCAGCAGCCACTGGTAACAGGATTAGCAGAGCGAGGTATGTA
GGCGGTGCTACAGAGTTCTTGAAGTGGTGGCCTAACTACGGCTACACTAGAAGAACAGTATTTGGTATCT
GCGCTCTGCTGAAGCCAGTTACCTTCGGAAAAAGAGTTGGTAGCTCTTGATCCGGCAAACAAACCACCGC
TGGTAGCGGTGGTTTTTTTGTTTGCAAGCAGCAGATTACGCGCAGAAAAAAAGGATCTCAAGAAGATCCT
TTGATCTTTTCTACGGGGTCTGACGCTCAGTGGAACGAAAACTCACGTTAAGGGATTTTGGTCATGAGAT
TATCAAAAAGGATCTTCACCTAGATCCTTTTAAATTAAAAATGAAGTTTTAAATCAATCTAAAGTATATA
TGAGTAAACTTGGTCTGACAGTTACCAATGCTTAATCAGTGAGGCACCTATCTCAGCGATCTGTCTATTT
CGTTCATCCATAGTTGCCTGACTCCCCGTCGTGTAGATAACTACGATACGGGAGGGCTTACCATCTGGCC
CCAGTGCTGCAATGATACCGCGAGACCCACGCTCACCGGCTCCAGATTTATCAGCAATAAACCAGCCAGC
CGGAAGGGCCGAGCGCAGAAGTGGTCCTGCAACTTTATCCGCCTCCATCCAGTCTATTAATTGTTGCCGG
GAAGCTAGAGTAAGTAGTTCGCCAGTTAATAGTTTGCGCAACGTTGTTGCCATTGCTACAGGCATCGTGG
TGTCACGCTCGTCGTTTGGTATGGCTTCATTCAGCTCCGGTTCCCAACGATCAAGGCGAGTTACATGATC
CCCCATGTTGTGCAAAAAAGCGGTTAGCTCCTTCGGTCCTCCGATCGTTGTCAGAAGTAAGTTGGCCGCA
GTGTTATCACTCATGGTTATGGCAGCACTGCATAATTCTCTTACTGTCATGCCATCCGTAAGATGCTTTT
CTGTGACTGGTGAGTACTCAACCAAGTCATTCTGAGAATAGTGTATGCGGCGACCGAGTTGCTCTTGCCC
GGCGTCAATACGGGATAATACCGCGCCACATAGCAGAACTTTAAAAGTGCTCATCATTGGAAAACGTTCT
TCGGGGCGAAAACTCTCAAGGATCTTACCGCTGTTGAGATCCAGTTCGATGTAACCCACTCGTGCACCCA
ACTGATCTTCAGCATCTTTTACTTTCACCAGCGTTTCTGGGTGAGCAAAAACAGGAAGGCAAAATGCCGC
AAAAAAGGGAATAAGGGCGACACGGAAATGTTGAATACTCATACTCTTCCTTTTTCAATATTATTGAAGC
ATTTATCAGGGTTATTGTCTCATGAGCGGATACATATTTGAATGTATTTAGAAAAATAAACAAATAGGGG
TTCCGCGCACATTTCCCCGAAAAGTGCCACCTGACGTCGACGGATCGGGAGATCGATCTCCCGATCCCCT
AGGGTCGACTCTCAGTACAATCTGCTCTGATGCCGCATAGTTAAGCCAGTATCTGCTCCCTGCTTGTGTG
TTGGAGGTCGCTGAGTAGTGCGCGAGCAAAATTTAAGCTACAACAAGGCAAGGCTTGACCGACAATTGCA
TGAAGAATCTGCTTAGGGTTAGGCGTTTTGCGCTGCTTCGCGATGTACGGGCCAGATATACGCGTTGACA
TTGATTATTGACTAGTTATTAATAGTAATCAATTACGGGGTCATTAGTTCATAGCCCATATATGGAGTTC
CGCGTTACATAACTTACGGTAAATGGCCCGCCTGGCTGACCGCCCAACGACCCCCGCCCATTGACGTCAA
TAATGACGTATGTTCCCATAGTAACGCCAATAGGGACTTTCCATTGACGTCAATGGGTGGAGTATTTACG
GTAAACTGCCCACTTGGCAGTA
